>Addgene plasmid #122766 | pAC10043_pLX-mScarlet(1-140)-NpuDnaE(N)_LZA-IRES-TagBFP2 | depositor full sequence | sequence record 234268 | pAC10043_pLX-mScarlet(1-140)-NpuDnaE(N)_LZA-IRES-TagBFP2 sequence 9486 bps
CCCGGGGTTATTAATAGTAATCAATTACGGGGTCATTAGTTCATAGCCCATATATGGAGTTCCGCGTTAC
ATAACTTACGGTAAATGGCCCGCCTGGCTGACCGCCCAACGACCCCCGCCCATTGACGTCAATAATGACG
TATGTTCCCATAGTAACGCCAATAGGGACTTTCCATTGACGTCAATGGGTGGAGTATTTACGGTAAACTG
CCCACTTGGCAGTACATCAAGTGTATCATATGCCAAGTACGCCCCCTATTGACGTCAATGACGGTAAATG
GCCCGCCTGGCATTATGCCCAGTACATGACCTTATGGGACTTTCCTACTTGGCAGTACATCTACGTATTA
GTCATCGCTATTACCATGGTGATGCGGTTTTGGCAGTACATCAATGGGCGTGGATAGCGGTTTGACTCAC
GGGGATTTCCAAGTCTCCACCCCATTGACGTCAATGGGAGTTTGTTTTGGCACCAAAATCAACGGGACTT
TCCAAAATGTCGTAACAACTCCGCCCCATTGACGCAAATGGGCGGTAGGCGTGTACGGTGGGAGGTCTAT
ATAAGCAGAGCTCTCTGGCTAACTGTCGGGATCAACAAGTTTGTACAAAAAAGCAGGCTCCGAATTCACC
GGTGCCGCCACCATGGTGAGCAAGGGCGAGGCAGTGATCAAGGAGTTCATGCGGTTCAAGGTGCACATGG
AGGGCTCCATGAACGGCCACGAGTTCGAGATCGAGGGCGAGGGCGAGGGCCGCCCCTACGAGGGCACCCA
GACCGCCAAGCTGAAGGTGACCAAGGGTGGCCCCCTGCCCTTCTCCTGGGACATCCTGTCCCCTCAGTTC
ATGTACGGCTCCAGGGCCTTCACCAAGCACCCCGCCGACATCCCCGACTACTATAAGCAGTCCTTCCCCG
AGGGCTTCAAGTGGGAGCGCGTGATGAACTTCGAGGACGGCGGCGCCGTGACCGTGACCCAGGACACCTC
CCTGGAGGACGGCACCCTGATCTACAAGGTGAAGCTCCGCGGCACCAACTTCCCTCCTGACGGCCCCGTA
ATGCAGAAGAAGTGCCTTTCATACGAGACCGAGATCCTGACTGTCGAGTACGGATTGCTTCCTATCGGCA
AAATCGTGGAGAAGAGGATTGAATGTACCGTCTATTCAGTCGATAATAATGGGAACATCTACACACAGCC
CGTGGCTCAATGGCACGACAGAGGAGAGCAGGAAGTTTTTGAATACTGTCTCGAGGACGGATCCCTCATC
CGCGCTACTAAAGATCATAAGTTTATGACCGTGGACGGCCAGATGCTGCCAATTGACGAAATTTTTGAAC
GAGAGCTGGATCTGATGAGAGTCGACAACCTTCCAAACGGTGGAGGGGGGTCAGGCTCTGCGCAGCTGGA
AAAGGAGCTTCAAGCCCTCGAAAAAAAGTTGGCCCAGCTCGAGTGGGAGAACCAGGCTCTGGAGAAAGAA
CTGGCCCAGTGATTAATTAAGAATTCGACCCAGCTTTCTTGTACAAAGTGGTTGGTAAGCCTATCCCTAA
CCCTCTCCTCGGTCTCGATTCTACGTAGTAATGAGCTAGCAGTCTCGAGGTTAACGAATTCCGCCCCCCC
CCTAACGTTACTGGCCGAAGCCGCTTGGAATAAGGCCGGTGTGCGCTTGTCTATATGTTATTTTCCACCA
TATTGCCGTCTTTTGGCAATGTGAGGGCCCGGAAACCTGGCCCTGTCTTCTTGACGAGCATTCCTAGGGG
TCTTTCCCCTCTCGCCAAAGGAATGCAAGGTCTGTTGAATGTCGTGAAGGAAGCAGTTCCTCTGGAAGCT
TCTTGAAGACAAACAACGTCTGTAGCGACCCTTTGCAGGCAGCGGAACCCCCCACCTGGCGACAGGTGCC
CCTGCGGCCAAAAGCCACGTGTATAAGATACACCTGCAAAGGCGGCACAACCCCAGTGCCACGTTGTGAG
TTGGATAGTTGTGGAAAGAGTCAAATGGCTCTCCTCAAGCGTATTCAACAAGGGGCTGAAGGATGCCCAG
AAGGTACCCCATTGTATGGGATCTGATCTGGGGCCTCGGTGCACATGCTTTACATGTGTTTAGTCGAGGT
TAAAAAAACGTCTAGGCCCCCCGAACCACGGGGACGTGGTTTTCCTTTGAAAAACACGATAATACCATGG
CCATGAGCGAGCTGATTAAGGAGAACATGCACATGAAGCTGTACATGGAGGGCACCGTGGACAACCATCA
CTTCAAGTGCACATCCGAGGGCGAAGGCAAGCCCTACGAGGGCACCCAGACCATGAGAATCAAGGTGGTC
GAGGGCGGCCCTCTCCCCTTCGCCTTCGACATCCTGGCTACTAGCTTCCTCTACGGCAGCAAGACCTTCA
TCAACCACACCCAGGGCATCCCCGACTTCTTCAAGCAGTCCTTCCCTGAGGGCTTCACATGGGAGAGAGT
CACCACATACGAAGACGGGGGCGTGCTGACCGCTACCCAGGACACCAGCCTCCAGGACGGCTGCCTCATC
TACAACGTCAAGATCAGAGGGGTGAACTTCACATCCAACGGCCCTGTGATGCAGAAGAAAACACTCGGCT
GGGAGGCCTTCACCGAGACGCTGTACCCCGCTGACGGCGGCCTGGAAGGCAGAAACGACATGGCCCTGAA
GCTCGTGGGCGGGAGCCATCTGATCGCAAACATCAAGACCACATATAGATCCAAGAAACCCGCTAAGAAC
CTCAAGATGCCTGGCGTCTACTATGTGGACTACAGACTGGAAAGAATCAAGGAGGCCAACAACGAGACCT
ACGTCGAGCAGCACGAGGTGGCAGTGGCCAGATACTGCGACCTCCCTAGCAAACTGGGGCACAAGCTTAA
TTAACACCGGTGGCGCGTTAAGTCGACAATCAACCTCTGGATTACAAAATTTGTGAAAGATTGACTGGTA
TTCTTAACTATGTTGCTCCTTTTACGCTATGTGGATACGCTGCTTTAATGCCTTTGTATCATGCTATTGC
TTCCCGTATGGCTTTCATTTTCTCCTCCTTGTATAAATCCTGGTTGCTGTCTCTTTATGAGGAGTTGTGG
CCCGTTGTCAGGCAACGTGGCGTGGTGTGCACTGTGTTTGCTGACGCAACCCCCACTGGTTGGGGCATTG
CCACCACCTGTCAGCTCCTTTCCGGGACTTTCGCTTTCCCCCTCCCTATTGCCACGGCGGAACTCATCGC
CGCCTGCCTTGCCCGCTGCTGGACAGGGGCTCGGCTGTTGGGCACTGACAATTCCGTGGTGTTGTCGGGG
AAATCATCGTCCTTTCCTTGGCTGCTCGCCTGTGTTGCCACCTGGATTCTGCGCGGGACGTCCTTCTGCT
ACGTCCCTTCGGCCCTCAATCCAGCGGACCTTCCTTCCCGCGGCCTGCTGCCGGCTCTGCGGCCTCTTCC
GCGTCTTCGCCTTCGCCCTCAGACGAGTCGGATCTCCCTTTGGGCCGCCTCCCCGCGTCGACTTTAAGAC
CAATGACTTACAAGGCAGCTGTAGATCTTAGCCACTTTTTAAAAGAAAAGGGGGGACTGGAAGGGCTAAT
TCACTCCCAACGAAGACAAGATCTGCTTTTTGCTTGTACTGGGTCTCTCTGGTTAGACCAGATCTGAGCC
TGGGAGCTCTCTGGCTAACTAGGGAACCCACTGCTTAAGCCTCAATAAAGCTTGCCTTGAGTGCTTCAAG
TAGTGTGTGCCCGTCTGTTGTGTGACTCTGGTAACTAGAGATCCCTCAGACCCTTTTAGTCAGTGTGGAA
AATCTCTAGCAGTACGTATAGTAGTTCATGTCATCTTATTATTCAGTATTTATAACTTGCAAAGAAATGA
ATATCAGAGAGTGAGAGGAACTTGTTTATTGCAGCTTATAATGGTTACAAATAAAGCAATAGCATCACAA
ATTTCACAAATAAAGCATTTTTTTCACTGCATTCTAGTTGTGGTTTGTCCAAACTCATCAATGTATCTTA
TCATGTCTGGCTCTAGCTATCCCGCCCCTAACTCCGCCCATCCCGCCCCTAACTCCGCCCAGTTCCGCCC
ATTCTCCGCCCCATGGCTGACTAATTTTTTTTATTTATGCAGAGGCCGAGGCCGCCTCGGCCTCTGAGCT
ATTCCAGAAGTAGTGAGGAGGCTTTTTTGGAGGCCTAGGGACGTACCCAATTCGCCCTATAGTGAGTCGT
ATTACGCGCGCTCACTGGCCGTCGTTTTACAACGTCGTGACTGGGAAAACCCTGGCGTTACCCAACTTAA
TCGCCTTGCAGCACATCCCCCTTTCGCCAGCTGGCGTAATAGCGAAGAGGCCCGCACCGATCGCCCTTCC
CAACAGTTGCGCAGCCTGAATGGCGAATGGG
[124 nt withheld, positions 4372-4495]
C
[91 nt withheld, positions 4497-4587]
A
[49 nt withheld, positions 4589-4637]
CCTTTGACGTTGGAGTCCACGTTCTTT
[37 nt withheld, positions 4665-4701]
ACCCTATCTCGGTCTATTCTTTTGATTTATAAGGGATTTTGCCGATTTCGGCCTATTGGTTAAAAAATGA
GCTGATTTAACAAAAATTTAACGCGAATTTTAACAAAATATTAACGCTTACAATTTAGGTGGCACTTTTC
GGGGAAATGTGCGCGGAACCCCTATTTGTTTATTTTTCTAAATACATTCAAATATGTATCCGCTCATGAG
ACAATAACCCTGATAAATGCTTCAATAATATTGAAAAAGGAAGAGTATGAGTATTCAACATTTCCGTGTC
GCCCTTATTCCCTTTTTTGCGGCATTTTGCCTTCCTGTTTTTGCTCACCCAGAAACGCTGGTGAAAGTAA
AAGATGCTGAAGATCAGTTGGGTGCACGAGTGGGTTACATCGAACTGGATCTCAACAGCGGTAAGATCCT
TGAGAGTTTTCGCCCCGAAGAACGTTTTCCAATGATGAGCACTTTTAAAGTTCTGCTATGTGGCGCGGTA
TTATCCCGTATTGACGCCGGGCAAGAGCAACTCGGTCGCCGCATACACTATTCTCAGAATGACTTGGTTG
AGTACTCACCAGTCACAGAAAAGCATCTTACGGATGGCATGACAGTAAGAGAATTATGCAGTGCTGCCAT
AACCATGAGTGATAACACTGCGGCCAACTTACTTCTGACAACGATCGGAGGACCGAAGGAGCTAACCGCT
TTTTTGCACAACATGGGGGATCATGTAACTCGCCTTGATCGTTGGGAACCGGAGCTGAATGAAGCCATAC
CAAACGACGAGCGTGACACCACGATGCCTGTAGCAATGGCAACAACGTTGCGCAAACTATTAACTGGCGA
ACTACTTACTCTAGCTTCCCGGCAACAATTAATAGACTGGATGGAGGCGGATAAAGTTGCAGGACCACTT
CTGCGCTCGGCCCTTCCGGCTGGCTGGTTTATTGCTGATAAATCTGGAGCCGGTGAGCGTGGGTCTCGCG
GTATCATTGCAGCACTGGGGCCAGATGGTAAGCCCTCCCGTATCGTAGTTATCTACACGACGGGGAGTCA
GGCAACTATGGATGAACGAAATAGACAGATCGCTGAGATAGGTGCCTCACTGATTAAGCATTGGTAACTG
TCAGACCAAGTTTACTCATATATACTTTAGATTGATTTAAAACTTCATTTTTAATTTAAAAGGATCTAGG
TGAAGATCCTTTTTGATAATCTCATGACCAAAATCCCTTAACGTGAGTTTTCGTTCCACTGAGCGTCAGA
CCCCGTAGAAAAGATCAAAGGATCTTCTTGAGATCCTTTTTTTCTGCGCGTAATCTGCTGCTTGCAAACA
AAAAAACCACCGCTACCAGCGGTGGTTTGTTTGCCGGATCAAGAGCTACCAACTCTTTTTCCGAAGGTAA
CTGGCTTCAGCAGAGCGCAGATACCAAATACTGTTCTTCTAGTGTAGCCGTAGTTAGGCCACCACTTCAA
GAACTCTGTAGCACCGCCTACATACCTCGCTCTGCTAATCCTGTTACCAGTGGCTGCTGCCAGTGGCGAT
AAGTCGTGTCTTACCGGGTTGGACTCAAGACGATAGTTACCGGATAAGGCGCAGCGGTCGGGCTGAACGG
GGGGTTCGTGCACACAGCCCAGCTTGGAGCGAACGACCTACACCGAACTGAGATACCTACAGCGTGAGCT
ATGAGAAAGCGCCACGCTTCCCGAAGGGAGAAAGGCGGACAGGTATCCGGTAAGCGGCAGGGTCGGAACA
GGAGAGCGCACGAGGGAGCTTCCAGGGGGAAACGCCTGGTATCTTTATAGTCCTGTCGGGTTTCGCCACC
TCTGACTTGAGCGTCGATTTTTGTGATGCTCGTCAGGGGGGCGGAGCCTATGGAAAAACGCCAGCAACGC
GGCCTTTTTACGGTTCCTGGCCTTTTGCTGGCCTTTTGCTCACATGTTCTTTCCTGCGTTATCCCCTGAT
TCTGTGGATAACCGTATTACCGCCTTTGAGTGAGCTGATACCGCTCGCCGCAGCCGAACGACCGAGCGCA
GCGAGTCAGTGAGCGAGGAAGCGGAAGAGCGCCCAATACGCAAACCGCCTCTCCCCGCGCGTTGGCCGAT
TCATTAATGCAGCTGGCACGACAGGTTTCCCGACTGGAAAGCGGGCAGTGAGCGCAACGCAATTAATGTG
AGTTAGCTCACTCATTAGGCACCCCAGGCTTTACACTTTATGCTTCCGGCTCGTATGTTGTGTGGAATTG
TGAGCGGATAACAATTTCACACAGGAAACAGCTATGACCATGATTACGCCAAGCGCGCAATTAACCCTCA
CTAAAGGGAACAAAAGCTGGAGCTGCAAGCTTAATGTAGTCTTATGCAATACTCTTGTAGTCTTGCAACA
TGGTAACGATGAGTTAGCAACATGCCTTACAAGGAGAGAAAAAGCACCGTGCATGCCGATTGGTGGAAGT
AAGGTGGTACGATCGTGCCTTATTAGGAAGGCAACAGACGGGTCTGACATGGATTGGACGAACCACTGAA
TTGCCGCATTGCAGAGATATTGTATTTAAGTGCCTAGCTCGATACATAAACGGGTCTCTCTGGTTAGACC
AGATCTGAGCCTGGGAGCTCTCTGGCTAACTAGGGAACCCACTGCTTAAGCCTCAATAAAGCTTGCCTTG
AGTGCTTCAAGTAGTGTGTGCCCGTCTGTTGTGTGACTCTGGTAACTAGAGATCCCTCAGACCCTTTTAG
TCAGTGTGGAAAATCTCTAGCAGTGGCGCCCGAACAGGGACTTGAAAGCGAAAGGGAAACCAGAGGAGCT
CTCTCGACGCAGGACTCGGCTTGCTGAAGCGCGCACGGCAAGAGGCGAGGGGCGGCGACTGGTGAGTACG
CCAAAAATTTTGACTAGCGGAGGCTAGAAGGAGAGAGATGGGTGCGAGAGCGTCAGTATTAAGCGGGGGA
GAATTAGATCGCGATGGGAAAAAATTCGGTTAAGGCCAGGGGGAAAGAAAAAATATAAATTAAAACATAT
AGTATGGGCAAGCAGGGAGCTAGAACGATTCGCAGTTAATCCTGGCCTGTTAGAAACATCAGAAGGCTGT
AGACAAATACTGGGACAGCTACAACCATCCCTTCAGACAGGATCAGAAGAACTTAGATCATTATATAATA
CAGTAGCAACCCTCTATTGTGTGCATCAAAGGATAGAGATAAAAGACACCAAGGAAGCTTTAGACAAGAT
AGAGGAAGAGCAAAACAAAAGTAAGACCACCGCACAGCAAGCGGCCGCTGATCTTCAGACCTGGAGGAGG
AGATATGAGGGACAATTGGAGAAGTGAATTATATAAATATAAAGTAGTAAAAATTGAACCATTAGGAGTA
GCACCCACCAAGGCAAAGAGAAGAGTGGTGCAGAGAGAAAAAAGAGCAGTGGGAATAGGAGCTTTGTTCC
TTGGGTTCTTGGGAGCAGCAGGAAGCACTATGGGCGCAGCGTCAATGACGCTGACGGTACAGGCCAGACA
ATTATTGTCTGGTATAGTGCAGCAGCAGAACAATTTGCTGAGGGCTATTGAGGCGCAACAGCATCTGTTG
CAACTCACAGTCTGGGGCATCAAGCAGCTCCAGGCAAGAATCCTGGCTGTGGAAAGATACCTAAAGGATC
AACAGCTCCTGGGGATTTGGGGTTGCTCTGGAAAACTCATTTGCACCACTGCTGTGCCTTGGAATGCTAG
TTGGAGTAATAAATCTCTGGAACAGATTTGGAATCACACGACCTGGATGGAGTGGGACAGAGAAATTAAC
AATTACACAAGCTTAATACACTCCTTAATTGAAGAATCGCAAAACCAGCAAGAAAAGAATGAACAAGAAT
TATTGGAATTAGATAAATGGGCAAGTTTGTGGAATTGGTTTAACATAACAAATTGGCTGTGGTATATAAA
ATTATTCATAATGATAGTAGGAGGCTTGGTAGGTTTAAGAATAGTTTTTGCTGTACTTTCTATAGTGAAT
AGAGTTAGGCAGGGATATTCACCATTATCGTTTCAGACCCACCTCCCAACCCCGAGGGGACCCTTGCGCC
TTTTCCAAGGCAGCCCTGGGTTTGCGCAGGGACGCGGCTGCTCTGGGCGTGGTTCCGGGAAACGCAGCGG
CGCCGACCCTGGGTCTCGCACATTCTTCACGTCCGTTCGCAGCGTCACCCGGATCTTCGCCGCTACCCTT
GTGGGCCCCCCGGCGACGCTTCCTGCTCCGCCCCTAAGTCGGGAAGGTTCCTTGCGGTTCGCGGCGTGCC
GGACGTGACAAACGGAAGCCGCACGTCTCACTAGTACCCTCGCAGACGGACAGCGCCAGGGAGCAATGGC
AGCGCGCCGACCGCGATGGGCTGTGGCCAATAGCGGCTGCTCAGCAGGGCGCGCCGAGAGCAGCGGCCGG
GAAGGGGCGGTGCGGGAGGCGGGGTGTGGGGCGGTAGTGTGGGCCCTGTTCCTGCCCGCGCGGTGTTCCG
CATTCTGCAAGCCTCCGGAGCGCACGTCGGCAGTCGGCTCCCTCGTTGACCGAATCACCGACCTCTCTCC
CCAGGGGGTACCCAGCTGTCTAGAGAATTCTAGATCTTGAGACAAATGGCAGTATTCATCCACAATTTTA
AAAGAAAAGGGGGGATTGGGGGGTACAGTGCAGGGGAAAGAATAGTAGACATAATAGCAACAGACATACA
AACTAAAGAATTACAAAAACAAATTACAAAAATTCAAAATTTTCGGGTTTATTACAGGGACAGCAGAGAT
CCACTTTGGCGCCGGCTCGAGGGGG
Features (pLannotate 1.2.2; 32 found; start..end, strand, type, name):
     65..368     +  enhancer       CMV enhancer: human cytomegalovirus immediate early enhancer
    369..572     +  promoter       CMV promoter: human cytomegalovirus (CMV) immediate early promoter
    595..619     +  protein_bind   attB1: mutant version of attB; recombination site for the Gateway® BP reaction BP Clonase™
    643..1110    +  CDS            mScarlet (fragment): mScarlet is a basic (constitutively fluorescent) red fluorescent protein published in 2016, derived from synthetic construct. It has moderate acid sensitivity.
   1498..1522    -  protein_bind   attB2: mutant version of attB; recombination site for the Gateway® BP reaction BP Clonase™
   1524..1565    +  CDS            V5 tag: epitope tag from simian virus 5
   1604..2173    +  misc_feature   IRES2: internal ribosome entry site (IRES) of the encephalomyocarditis virus (EMCV)
   2173..2874    +  CDS            TagBFP: monomeric blue fluorescent protein mammalian codon-optimized
   2898..3486    +  misc_feature   WPRE: woodchuck hepatitis virus posttranscriptional regulatory element
   3537..3556    +  misc_feature   cPPT/CTS (fragment): central polypurine tract and central termination sequence of HIV-1
   3558..3791    +  LTR            3' LTR (ΔU3): self-inactivating 3' long terminal repeat (LTR) from HIV-1
   3869..3990    +  polyA_signal   SV40 poly(A) signal: SV40 polyadenylation signal
   4030..4165    +  rep_origin     SV40 ori: SV40 origin of replication
   4186..4204    -  promoter       T7 promoter: promoter for bacteriophage T7 RNA polymerase
   4212..4367    +  CDS            lacZα (fragment): LacZα fragment of β-galactosidase; lacZ fragment
   4372..4800    +  rep_origin     f1 ori (sequence partly withheld): f1 bacteriophage origin of replication; arrow indicates direction of (+) strand synthesis
   4853..4957    +  promoter       AmpR promoter: bla
   4958..5818    +  CDS            AmpR: β-lactamase; bla; confers resistance to ampicillin, carbenicillin, and related antibiotics
   5989..6577    +  rep_origin     ori: high-copy-number ColE1/pMB1/pBR322/pUC origin of replication
   6760..6852    +  CDS            lacI (fragment): lac repressor; lacI; The lac repressor binds to the lac operator to inhibit transcription in E. coli. This inhibition can be relieved by adding lactose or isopropyl-β-D-thiogalactopyranoside (IPTG).
   6865..6886    +  protein_bind   CAP binding site: CAP binding activates transcription in the presence of cAMP. E. coli catabolite activator protein
   6901..6931    +  promoter       lac promoter: promoter for the E. coli lac operon
   6939..6955    +  protein_bind   lac operator: The lac repressor binds to the lac operator to inhibit transcription in E. coli. This inhibition can be relieved by adding lactose or isopropyl-β-D-thiogalactopyranoside (IPTG). lac repressor encoded by lacI
   7000..7018    +  promoter       T3 promoter: promoter for bacteriophage T3 RNA polymerase
   7046..7272    +  promoter       RSV promoter: Rous sarcoma virus enhancer/promoter
   7273..7453    +  LTR            5' LTR (truncated): truncated 5' long terminal repeat (LTR) from HIV-1
   7500..7625    +  misc_feature   HIV-1 Ψ: packaging signal of human immunodeficiency virus type 1
   7609..7972    +  CDS            HIV-1 gag (fragment): gag protein from human immunodeficiency virus 1; gag
   8118..8351    +  misc_feature   RRE: The Rev response element (RRE) of HIV-1 allows for Rev-dependent mRNA export from the nucleus to the cytoplasm.
   8728..8754    +  CDS            Rev (fragment): human immunodeficiency virus 1 (HIV-1) Rev protein; rev; enhances nuclear export of unspliced and incompletely spliced viral mRNAs
   8755..9255    +  promoter       hPGK promoter: human phosphoglycerate kinase 1 promoter
   9317..9434    +  misc_feature   cPPT/CTS: central polypurine tract and central termination sequence of HIV-1
