[The description below was written by a language model from this plasmid's Addgene catalogue record and pLannotate feature annotations shown in this document.]
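Description:
pAC10043_pLX-mScarlet(1-140)-NpuDnaE(N)_LZA-IRES-TagBFP2 is a 9,486 bp lentiviral mammalian expression plasmid made by Gateway recombination into a pLX-DEST-IRES-TagBFP2 destination backbone. It is propagated in E. coli through a high-copy ColE1/pUC-type origin with ampicillin resistance (AmpR). The backbone also carries an f1 origin, an SV40 origin and leftover lac and T7/T3 cloning-vector elements. The viral portion has a third-generation, self-inactivating layout. An RSV promoter drives a truncated HIV-1 5' LTR, followed by the Ψ packaging signal with a gag fragment, the RRE for Rev-dependent export, a cPPT/CTS, a WPRE, a ΔU3 3' LTR and an SV40 polyadenylation signal. The annotation also detects an hPGK promoter just upstream of the cPPT and the expression cassette, but the record does not explain its role.

The payload is a CMV enhancer/promoter-driven bicistronic transcript. Between the attB1 and attB2 sites lies a synthetic open reading frame. It consists of the N-terminal part of the red fluorescent protein mScarlet (residues 1-140) joined to the N-terminal half of the Npu DnaE split intein and an element named LZA, presumably a leucine zipper. Only the mScarlet fragment is recognised in the feature table. A V5 tag sequence is annotated just after attB2, though the record does not show whether it is in frame with the insert. An EMCV IRES then drives translation of TagBFP2, so transduced cells fluoresce blue regardless of mScarlet status. The fragment is listed as the selectable marker and comes from work on split selectable markers. The implied use is co-delivery with a complementary vector carrying the C-terminal mScarlet and intein halves. Protein trans-splicing would then restore red fluorescence only in cells that received both constructs.
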