Addgene plasmid #122766: pAC10043_pLX-mScarlet(1-140)-NpuDnaE(N)_LZA-IRES-TagBFP2
Purpose: Plasmid 43:Lentiviral vector encoding mScarlet(1-140)-NpuDnaE(N)_LZAand TagBFP2
Depositing lab: Albert Cheng. Publication: Split Selectable Markers. Jillette N, Du M, Cheng AW. bioRxiv 452979 10.1101/452979.
Backbone
  Vector backbone: pAC10094_pLX-DEST-IRES-TagBFP2 (Addgene# 122814)
  Vector type: Mammalian Expression, Lentiviral
  Selectable markers: mScarlet(1-140)-NpuDnaE(N)_LZA
Growth in bacteria
  Bacterial resistance: Ampicillin, 100 μg/mL
  Growth temperature: 30°C
  Growth strain: NEB Stable
  Copy number: Unknown
Gene/Insert
  Gene/Insert name: mScarlet(1-140)-NpuDnaE(N)_LZA
  Species: Synthetic
  Cloning method: Gateway Cloning
  Sequencing primers: 5′ CMV-Forward; 3′ IRES-R
Terms and licenses: Academic/Nonprofit Terms; Industry Terms: Not Available to Industry
Depositor comments: Please visit https://www.biorxiv.org/content/10.1101/452979v2 for BioRxiv preprint.
How to cite: pAC10043_pLX-mScarlet(1-140)-NpuDnaE(N)_LZA-IRES-TagBFP2 was a gift from Albert Cheng (Addgene plasmid # 122766)
